Addgene plasmid #144763: TFORF3287
Purpose: Lentiviral vector for overexpressing transcription factor ORFs with unique 24-bp barcodes. Barcodes facilitate identification of transcription factors in pooled screens.
Depositing lab: Feng Zhang. Depositing organization: Broad Institute. Publication: A transcription factor atlas of directed differentiation. Joung J, Ma S, Tay T, Geiger-Schuller KR, Kirchgatterer PC, Verdine VK, Guo B, Arias-Garcia MA, Allen WE, Singh A, Kuksenko O, Abudayyeh OO, Gootenberg JS, Fu Z, Macrae RK, Buenrostro JD, Regev A, Zhang F. Cell. 2023 Jan 5;186(1):209-229.e26. doi: 10.1016/j.cell.2022.11.026. PubMed 36608654.
Backbone
  Vector backbone: pLX_TRC317
  Backbone manufacturer: Broad Institute Genetic Perturbation Platform
  Backbone size w/o insert (bp): 8264
  Vector type: Mammalian Expression, Lentiviral
  Selectable markers: Puromycin
Growth in bacteria
  Bacterial resistance: Ampicillin, 100 μg/mL
  Growth temperature: 37°C
  Growth strain: NEB Stable
  Copy number: High Copy
Gene/Insert
  Gene/Insert name: ZNF114
  Species: H. sapiens (human)
  Insert size (bp): 1460
  Entrez Gene: ZNF114
  Promoter: EF1a
  Tag / fusion protein: V5 (C terminal on insert)
  Cloning method: Gateway Cloning
  Sequencing primers: 5′ GGGTGGAGACTGAAGTTAGGCCAG; 3′ CACATAGCGTAAAAGGAGCAACATAG
Resource information
  A portion of this plasmid was derived from a plasmid made by: Broad Institute Genetic Perturbation Platform
Terms and licenses: Academic/Nonprofit Terms; Industry Terms: Not Available to Industry
Depositor comments: NM_001331097.1 Please test multiple small colonies in case of plasmid recombination. To make this collection available in a timely manner, a portion of this collection was not fully sequenced by Addgene. If an Addgene verified full plasmid sequence is not available, please contact us prior to placing an order to request the full sequence.
How to cite: TFORF3287 was a gift from Feng Zhang (Addgene plasmid # 144763 ; http://n2t.net/addgene:144763 ; RRID:Addgene_144763)
