[The description below was written by a language model from this plasmid's Addgene catalogue record and pLannotate feature annotations shown in this document.]
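Description:
TFORF3287 is a third-generation-style, self-inactivating lentiviral expression plasmid built on the pLX_TRC317 backbone for overexpressing the human zinc finger protein ZNF114 in mammalian cells. It belongs to a barcoded transcription factor ORF collection in which each clone carries a unique 24-bp barcode, so that individual factors can be identified by sequencing in pooled overexpression screens, such as screens for drivers of directed differentiation. In bacteria the plasmid is maintained through a high-copy ColE1/pUC-type origin with ampicillin resistance. An f1 origin and remnants of a lac/T3/T7 cloning region are also present. The depositor notes that the plasmid can recombine, as is common for LTR-containing vectors.

The viral genome is transcribed from an RSV promoter fused to a truncated HIV-1 5' LTR and includes the Ψ packaging signal, a gag fragment, the RRE for Rev-dependent nuclear export, a cPPT/CTS, WPRE to enhance transcript expression, and a ΔU3 3' LTR that inactivates LTR promoter activity after integration. Within this frame there are two cassettes. An SV40 promoter drives puromycin N-acetyltransferase for selection of transduced cells. Downstream, the strong constitutive EF-1α promoter drives the ZNF114 ORF. The ORF was introduced by Gateway cloning and is flanked by attB1 and attB2 remnants, with a C-terminal V5 epitope tag following attB2 for detection. The annotation does not label the barcode itself. A short U6 promoter fragment lies between the V5 tag and WPRE, and the record does not explain its role. The annotated full sequence of 9,724 nt agrees with the stated backbone and insert sizes.
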