Features (pLannotate 1.2.2; 34 found; start..end, strand, type, name):
      5..231     +  promoter       RSV promoter: Rous sarcoma virus enhancer/promoter
    232..412     +  LTR            5' LTR (truncated): truncated 5' long terminal repeat (LTR) from HIV-1
    459..584     +  misc_feature   HIV-1 Ψ: packaging signal of human immunodeficiency virus type 1
    568..931     +  CDS            HIV-1 gag (fragment): gag protein from human immunodeficiency virus 1; gag
   1077..1310    +  misc_feature   RRE: The Rev response element (RRE) of HIV-1 allows for Rev-dependent mRNA export from the nucleus to the cytoplasm.
   1687..1713    +  CDS            Rev (fragment): human immunodeficiency virus 1 (HIV-1) Rev protein; rev; enhances nuclear export of unspliced and incompletely spliced viral mRNAs
   1720..1743    +  promoter       SV40 promoter (fragment): SV40 early promoter
   1744..1815    +  promoter       SV40 promoter (fragment): SV40 enhancer and early promoter
   1839..1974    +  rep_origin     SV40 ori: SV40 origin of replication
   2020..2616    +  CDS            PuroR (fragment): puromycin N-acetyltransferase; pac from Streptomyces; confers resistance to puromycin
   2665..2782    +  misc_feature   cPPT/CTS: central polypurine tract and central termination sequence of HIV-1
   2847..2913    +  CDS            small t antigen (fragment): SV40 (simian virus 40) small t antigen
   2920..4098    +  promoter       EF-1α promoter: strong constitutive promoter for human elongation factor EF-1α
   4119..4136    +  protein_bind   attB1 (fragment): mutant version of attB; core recombination site for the Gateway® BP reaction BP Clonase™
   4145..5395    +  CDS            ZNF114: ZN114_HUMAN - Experimental evidence at protein level: Swiss-Prot protein existence level 1. May be involved in transcriptional regulation. From Homo sapiens (Human).
   5403..5420    -  protein_bind   attB2 (fragment): mutant version of attB; core recombination site for the Gateway® BP reaction BP Clonase™
   5429..5470    +  CDS            V5 tag: epitope tag from simian virus 5
   5486..5539    +  promoter       U6 promoter (fragment): RNA polymerase III promoter for human U6 snRNA
   5581..6169    +  misc_feature   WPRE: woodchuck hepatitis virus posttranscriptional regulatory element
   6220..6239    +  misc_feature   cPPT/CTS (fragment): central polypurine tract and central termination sequence of HIV-1
   6241..6474    +  LTR            3' LTR (ΔU3): self-inactivating 3' long terminal repeat (LTR) from HIV-1
   6552..6673    +  polyA_signal   SV40 poly(A) signal: SV40 polyadenylation signal
   6713..6848    +  rep_origin     SV40 ori: SV40 origin of replication
   6869..6887    -  promoter       T7 promoter: promoter for bacteriophage T7 RNA polymerase
   6895..7050    +  CDS            lacZα (fragment): LacZα fragment of β-galactosidase; lacZ fragment
   7055..7483    +  rep_origin     f1 ori (sequence partly withheld): f1 bacteriophage origin of replication; arrow indicates direction of (+) strand synthesis
   7536..7640    +  promoter       AmpR promoter: bla
   7641..8501    +  CDS            AmpR: β-lactamase; bla; confers resistance to ampicillin, carbenicillin, and related antibiotics
   8672..9260    +  rep_origin     ori: high-copy-number ColE1/pMB1/pBR322/pUC origin of replication
   9443..9535    +  CDS            lacI (fragment): lac repressor; lacI; The lac repressor binds to the lac operator to inhibit transcription in E. coli. This inhibition can be relieved by adding lactose or isopropyl-β-D-thiogalactopyranoside (IPTG).
   9548..9569    +  protein_bind   CAP binding site: CAP binding activates transcription in the presence of cAMP. E. coli catabolite activator protein
   9584..9614    +  promoter       lac promoter: promoter for the E. coli lac operon
   9622..9638    +  protein_bind   lac operator: The lac repressor binds to the lac operator to inhibit transcription in E. coli. This inhibition can be relieved by adding lactose or isopropyl-β-D-thiogalactopyranoside (IPTG). lac repressor encoded by lacI
   9683..9701    +  promoter       T3 promoter: promoter for bacteriophage T3 RNA polymerase
>Addgene plasmid #144763 | TFORF3287 | addgene full sequence | sequence record 404357 | Addgene NGS Result
TTAATGTAGTCTTATGCAATACTCTTGTAGTCTTGCAACATGGTAACGATGAGTTAGCAACATGCCTTAC
AAGGAGAGAAAAAGCACCGTGCATGCCGATTGGTGGAAGTAAGGTGGTACGATCGTGCCTTATTAGGAAG
GCAACAGACGGGTCTGACATGGATTGGACGAACCACTGAATTGCCGCATTGCAGAGATATTGTATTTAAG
TGCCTAGCTCGATACATAAACGGGTCTCTCTGGTTAGACCAGATCTGAGCCTGGGAGCTCTCTGGCTAAC
TAGGGAACCCACTGCTTAAGCCTCAATAAAGCTTGCCTTGAGTGCTTCAAGTAGTGTGTGCCCGTCTGTT
GTGTGACTCTGGTAACTAGAGATCCCTCAGACCCTTTTAGTCAGTGTGGAAAATCTCTAGCAGTGGCGCC
CGAACAGGGACTTGAAAGCGAAAGGGAAACCAGAGGAGCTCTCTCGACGCAGGACTCGGCTTGCTGAAGC
GCGCACGGCAAGAGGCGAGGGGCGGCGACTGGTGAGTACGCCAAAAATTTTGACTAGCGGAGGCTAGAAG
GAGAGAGATGGGTGCGAGAGCGTCAGTATTAAGCGGGGGAGAATTAGATCGCGATGGGAAAAAATTCGGT
TAAGGCCAGGGGGAAAGAAAAAATATAAATTAAAACATATAGTATGGGCAAGCAGGGAGCTAGAACGATT
CGCAGTTAATCCTGGCCTGTTAGAAACATCAGAAGGCTGTAGACAAATACTGGGACAGCTACAACCATCC
CTTCAGACAGGATCAGAAGAACTTAGATCATTATATAATACAGTAGCAACCCTCTATTGTGTGCATCAAA
GGATAGAGATAAAAGACACCAAGGAAGCTTTAGACAAGATAGAGGAAGAGCAAAACAAAAGTAAGACCAC
CGCACAGCAAGCGGCCGCTGATCTTCAGACCTGGAGGAGGAGATATGAGGGACAATTGGAGAAGTGAATT
ATATAAATATAAAGTAGTAAAAATTGAACCATTAGGAGTAGCACCCACCAAGGCAAAGAGAAGAGTGGTG
CAGAGAGAAAAAAGAGCAGTGGGAATAGGAGCTTTGTTCCTTGGGTTCTTGGGAGCAGCAGGAAGCACTA
TGGGCGCAGCGTCAATGACGCTGACGGTACAGGCCAGACAATTATTGTCTGGTATAGTGCAGCAGCAGAA
CAATTTGCTGAGGGCTATTGAGGCGCAACAGCATCTGTTGCAACTCACAGTCTGGGGCATCAAGCAGCTC
CAGGCAAGAATCCTGGCTGTGGAAAGATACCTAAAGGATCAACAGCTCCTGGGGATTTGGGGTTGCTCTG
GAAAACTCATTTGCACCACTGCTGTGCCTTGGAATGCTAGTTGGAGTAATAAATCTCTGGAACAGATTTG
GAATCACACGACCTGGATGGAGTGGGACAGAGAAATTAACAATTACACAAGCTTAATACACTCCTTAATT
GAAGAATCGCAAAACCAGCAAGAAAAGAATGAACAAGAATTATTGGAATTAGATAAATGGGCAAGTTTGT
GGAATTGGTTTAACATAACAAATTGGCTGTGGTATATAAAATTATTCATAATGATAGTAGGAGGCTTGGT
AGGTTTAAGAATAGTTTTTGCTGTACTTTCTATAGTGAATAGAGTTAGGCAGGGATATTCACCATTATCG
TTTCAGACCCACCTCCCAACCCCGAGGGGACCCATGCATTGCATCTCAATTAGTCAGCAACCAGGTGTGG
AAAGTCCCCAGGCTCCCCAGCAGGCAGAAGTATGCAAAGCATGCGTCTCAATTAGTCAGCAACCATAGTC
CCGCCCCTAACTCCGCCCATCCCGCCCCTAACTCCGCCCAGTTCCGCCCATTCTCCGCCCCATGGCTGAC
TAATTTTTTTTATTTATGCAGAGGCCGAGGCCGCCTCGGCCTCTGAGCTATTCCAGAAGTAGTGAGGAGG
CTTTTTTGGAGGCCTAGGCTTTTGCAAAAAGCTTTCTAGAGGTACCACCGGAGCTTACCATGACCGAGTA
CAAGCCCACGGTGCGCCTCGCCACCCGCGACGACGTCCCCAGGGCCGTACGCACCCTCGCCGCCGCGTTC
GCCGACTACCCCGCCACGCGCCACACCGTCGATCCGGACCGCCACATCGAGCGGGTCACCGAGCTGCAAG
AACTCTTCCTCACGCGCGTCGGGCTCGACATCGGCAAGGTGTGGGTCGCGGACGACGGCGCCGCCGTGGC
GGTCTGGACCACGCCGGAGAGCGTCGAAGCGGGGGCGGTGTTCGCCGAGATCGGCCCGCGCATGGCCGAG
TTGAGCGGTTCCCGGCTGGCCGCGCAGCAACAGATGGAAGGCCTCCTGGCGCCGCACCGGCCCAAGGAGC
CCGCGTGGTTCCTGGCCACCGTCGGCGTCTCGCCCGACCACCAGGGCAAGGGTCTGGGCAGCGCCGTCGT
GCTCCCCGGAGTGGAGGCGGCCGAGCGCGCCGGGGTGCCCGCCTTCCTGGAGACCTCCGCGCCCCGCAAC
CTCCCCTTCTACGAGCGGCTCGGCTTCACCGTCACCGCCGACGTCGAGGTGCCCGAAGGACCGCGCACCT
GGTGCATGACCCGCAAGCCCGGTGCCAGTTAACGAATTCTAGATCTTGAGACAAATGGCAGTATTCATCC
ACAATTTTAAAAGAAAAGGGGGGATTGGGGGGTACAGTGCAGGGGAAAGAATAGTAGACATAATAGCAAC
AGACATACAAACTAAAGAATTACAAAAACAAATTACAAAAATTCAAAATTTTCGGGTTTATTACAGGGAC
AGCAGAGATCCACTTTGGCGCCGGCTCGAGGCCTGCAGGTGCAAAGATGGATAAAGTTTTAAACAGAGAG
GAATCTTTGCAGCTAATGGACCTTCTAGGTCTTGAAAGGAGTGGGAATTGGCTCCGGTGCCCGTCAGTGG
GCAGAGCGCACATCGCCCACAGTCCCCGAGAAGTTGGGGGGAGGGGTCGGCAATTGAACCGGTGCCTAGA
GAAGGTGGCGCGGGGTAAACTGGGAAAGTGATGTCGTGTACTGGCTCCGCCTTTTTCCCGAGGGTGGGGG
AGAACCGTATATAAGTGCAGTAGTCGCCGTGAACGTTCTTTTTCGCAACGGGTTTGCCGCCAGAACACAG
GTAAGTGCCGTGTGTGGTTCCCGCGGGCCTGGCCTCTTTACGGGTTATGGCCCTTGCGTGCCTTGAATTA
CTTCCACCTGGCTGCAGTACGTGATTCTTGATCCCGAGCTTCGGGTTGGAAGTGGGTGGGAGAGTTCGAG
GCCTTGCGCTTAAGGAGCCCCTTCGCCTCGTGCTTGAGTTGAGGCCTGGCCTGGGCGCTGGGGCCGCCGC
GTGCGAATCTGGTGGCACCTTCGCGCCTGTCTCGCTGCTTTCGATAAGTCTCTAGCCATTTAAAATTTTT
GATGACCTGCTGCGACGCTTTTTTTCTGGCAAGATAGTCTTGTAAATGCGGGCCAAGATCTGCACACTGG
TATTTCGGTTTTTGGGGCCGCGGGCGGCGACGGGGCCCGTGCGTCCCAGCGCACATGTTCGGCGAGGCGG
GGCCTGCGAGCGCGGCCACCGAGAATCGGACGGGGGTAGTCTCAAGCTGGCCGGCCTGCTCTGGTGCCTG
GCCTCGCGCCGCCGTGTATCGCCCCGCCCTGGGCGGCAAGGCTGGCCCGGTCGGCACCAGTTGCGTGAGC
GGAAAGATGGCCGCTTCCCGGCCCTGCTGCAGGGAGCTCAAAATGGAGGACGCGGCGCTCGGGAGAGCGG
GCGGGTGAGTCACCCACACAAAGGAAAAGGGCCTTTCCGTCCTCAGCCGTCGCTTCATGTGACTCCACGG
AGTACCGGGCGCCGTCCAGGCACCTCGATTAGTTCTCGAGCTTTTGGAGTACGTCGTCTTTAGGTTGGGG
GGAGGGGTTTTATGCGATGGAGTTTCCCCACACTGAGTGGGTGGAGACTGAAGTTAGGCCAGCTTGGCAC
TTGATGTAATTCTCCTTGGAATTTGCCCTTTTTGAGTTTGGATCTTGGTTCATTCTCAAGCCTCAGACAG
TGGTTCAAAGTTTTTTTCTTCCATTTCAGGTGTCGTGAGGCTAGCATCGATTGATCAACAAGTTTGTACA
AAAAAGTTGGCACCATGTCCCAGGACTCGGTGACCTTCGCAGACGTGGCTGTGAACTTCACCAAAGAGGA
GTGGACCCTGCTGGACCCAGCTCAGAGGAATCTCTACAGAGACGTGATGCTGGAAAATTCTAGGAACTTG
GCATTCATAGATTGGGCAACTCCATGTAAAACCAAAGACGCAACCCCTCAGCCGGATATTCTTCCTAAAA
GAACATTTCCTGAAGCCAACAGAGTGTGTCTCACGAGCATCAGTTCCCAGCACTCCACATTAAGAGAAGA
CTGGAGATGCCCCAAAACAGAGGAACCACACAGGCAGGGGGTGAATAATGTGAAGCCACCTGCAGTTGCC
CCTGAGAAAGATGAATCTCCTGTTAGCATTTGTGAAGATCATGAAATGAGGAACCACTCTAAACCTACCT
GCAGGCTTGTGCCTTCACAGGGAGATTCCATAAGACAATGTATCCTAACACGTGACTCAAGTATTTTCAA
GTATAATCCTGTCTTAAACGATAGTCAAAAAACACATGAAAACAACGAAGACGATGGAGTCTTGGGGTGG
AACATTCAGTGGGTTCCGTGTGGGAGAAAAACAGAGCTGAAATCAAGCACATGGACTGGCAGTCAGAACA
CTGTGCATCATATACGTGATGAAATTGATACGGGGGCCAACAGGCACCAGCGGAATCCATTTGGAAAAGC
TTTCCGTGAAGACGGATCCCTTAGGGCACACAACACTCATGGTCGAGAGAAAATGTATGATTTTACTCAG
TGCGAGAACACCTCCAGAAATAACTCAATTCACGCCATGCAGATGCAGTTGTATACCGCAGAGACAAACA
AGAAGGATTGTCAAACTGGGGCAACCTCTGCCAACGCTCCAAATTCCGGTTCACACAAGAGTCATTGCAC
TGGAGAGAAAACCCATAAATGCCCCGAATGTGGGAGAGCCTTTTTTTATCAGTCATTCCTTATGAGACAT
ATGAAAATTCACACTGGAGAGAAACCGTATGAATGTGGGAAATGTGGGAAAGCCTTTAGATATTCCTTAC
ACCTTAATAAACATTTAAGAAAGCATGTTGTGCAGAAGAAGCCCTACGAATGTGAAGAATGTGGGAAAGT
CATTCGGGAGTCCTCAAAATATACACATATAAGGAGCCACACTGGAGAGAAACCCTATAAATGTAAGACA
TGTGGAAAAGACTTTGCAAAGTCGTCAGGACTTAAAAAACATCTTAAGACTCACAAAGATGAGAAGCCCT
GTGAATTGCCAACTTTCTTGTACAAAGTGGTTGATATCGGTAAGCCTATCCCTAACCCTCTCCTCGGTCT
CGATTCTACGTAGTAATGAACTAGTCCGTAACTTGAAAGTATTTCGATTTCTTGGCTTTATATATCTTGT
GGAAAGGACGACACCTAGCTTTGATTGTGAGCTAGACGCGTTAAGTCGACAATCAACCTCTGGATTACAA
AATTTGTGAAAGATTGACTGGTATTCTTAACTATGTTGCTCCTTTTACGCTATGTGGATACGCTGCTTTA
ATGCCTTTGTATCATGCTATTGCTTCCCGTATGGCTTTCATTTTCTCCTCCTTGTATAAATCCTGGTTGC
TGTCTCTTTATGAGGAGTTGTGGCCCGTTGTCAGGCAACGTGGCGTGGTGTGCACTGTGTTTGCTGACGC
AACCCCCACTGGTTGGGGCATTGCCACCACCTGTCAGCTCCTTTCCGGGACTTTCGCTTTCCCCCTCCCT
ATTGCCACGGCGGAACTCATCGCCGCCTGCCTTGCCCGCTGCTGGACAGGGGCTCGGCTGTTGGGCACTG
ACAATTCCGTGGTGTTGTCGGGGAAATCATCGTCCTTTCCTTGGCTGCTCGCCTGTGTTGCCACCTGGAT
TCTGCGCGGGACGTCCTTCTGCTACGTCCCTTCGGCCCTCAATCCAGCGGACCTTCCTTCCCGCGGCCTG
CTGCCGGCTCTGCGGCCTCTTCCGCGTCTTCGCCTTCGCCCTCAGACGAGTCGGATCTCCCTTTGGGCCG
CCTCCCCGCGTCGACTTTAAGACCAATGACTTACAAGGCAGCTGTAGATCTTAGCCACTTTTTAAAAGAA
AAGGGGGGACTGGAAGGGCTAATTCACTCCCAACGAAGACAAGATCTGCTTTTTGCTTGTACTGGGTCTC
TCTGGTTAGACCAGATCTGAGCCTGGGAGCTCTCTGGCTAACTAGGGAACCCACTGCTTAAGCCTCAATA
AAGCTTGCCTTGAGTGCTTCAAGTAGTGTGTGCCCGTCTGTTGTGTGACTCTGGTAACTAGAGATCCCTC
AGACCCTTTTAGTCAGTGTGGAAAATCTCTAGCAGTACGTATAGTAGTTCATGTCATCTTATTATTCAGT
ATTTATAACTTGCAAAGAAATGAATATCAGAGAGTGAGAGGAACTTGTTTATTGCAGCTTATAATGGTTA
CAAATAAAGCAATAGCATCACAAATTTCACAAATAAAGCATTTTTTTCACTGCATTCTAGTTGTGGTTTG
TCCAAACTCATCAATGTATCTTATCATGTCTGGCTCTAGCTATCCCGCCCCTAACTCCGCCCATCCCGCC
CCTAACTCCGCCCAGTTCCGCCCATTCTCCGCCCCATGGCTGACTAATTTTTTTTATTTATGCAGAGGCC
GAGGCCGCCTCGGCCTCTGAGCTATTCCAGAAGTAGTGAGGAGGCTTTTTTGGAGGCCTAGGGACGTACC
CAATTCGCCCTATAGTGAGTCGTATTACGCGCGCTCACTGGCCGTCGTTTTACAACGTCGTGACTGGGAA
AACCCTGGCGTTACCCAACTTAATCGCCTTGCAGCACATCCCCCTTTCGCCAGCTGGCGTAATAGCGAAG
AGGCCCGCACCGATCGCCCTTCCCAACAGTTGCGCAGCCTGAATGGCGAATGGG
[124 nt withheld, positions 7055-7178]
C
[91 nt withheld, positions 7180-7270]
A
[49 nt withheld, positions 7272-7320]
CCTTTGACGTTGGAGTCCACGTTCTTT
[37 nt withheld, positions 7348-7384]
ACCCTATCTCGGTCTATTCTTTTGATTTATAAGGGATTTTGCCGATTTCGGCCTATTGGTTAAAAAATGA
GCTGATTTAACAAAAATTTAACGCGAATTTTAACAAAATATTAACGCTTACAATTTAGGTGGCACTTTTC
GGGGAAATGTGCGCGGAACCCCTATTTGTTTATTTTTCTAAATACATTCAAATATGTATCCGCTCATGAG
ACAATAACCCTGATAAATGCTTCAATAATATTGAAAAAGGAAGAGTATGAGTATTCAACATTTCCGTGTC
GCCCTTATTCCCTTTTTTGCGGCATTTTGCCTTCCTGTTTTTGCTCACCCAGAAACGCTGGTGAAAGTAA
AAGATGCTGAAGATCAGTTGGGTGCACGAGTGGGTTACATCGAACTGGATCTCAACAGCGGTAAGATCCT
TGAGAGTTTTCGCCCCGAAGAACGTTTTCCAATGATGAGCACTTTTAAAGTTCTGCTATGTGGCGCGGTA
TTATCCCGTATTGACGCCGGGCAAGAGCAACTCGGTCGCCGCATACACTATTCTCAGAATGACTTGGTTG
AGTACTCACCAGTCACAGAAAAGCATCTTACGGATGGCATGACAGTAAGAGAATTATGCAGTGCTGCCAT
AACCATGAGTGATAACACTGCGGCCAACTTACTTCTGACAACGATCGGAGGACCGAAGGAGCTAACCGCT
TTTTTGCACAACATGGGGGATCATGTAACTCGCCTTGATCGTTGGGAACCGGAGCTGAATGAAGCCATAC
CAAACGACGAGCGTGACACCACGATGCCTGTAGCAATGGCAACAACGTTGCGCAAACTATTAACTGGCGA
ACTACTTACTCTAGCTTCCCGGCAACAATTAATAGACTGGATGGAGGCGGATAAAGTTGCAGGACCACTT
CTGCGCTCGGCCCTTCCGGCTGGCTGGTTTATTGCTGATAAATCTGGAGCCGGTGAGCGTGGGTCTCGCG
GTATCATTGCAGCACTGGGGCCAGATGGTAAGCCCTCCCGTATCGTAGTTATCTACACGACGGGGAGTCA
GGCAACTATGGATGAACGAAATAGACAGATCGCTGAGATAGGTGCCTCACTGATTAAGCATTGGTAACTG
TCAGACCAAGTTTACTCATATATACTTTAGATTGATTTAAAACTTCATTTTTAATTTAAAAGGATCTAGG
TGAAGATCCTTTTTGATAATCTCATGACCAAAATCCCTTAACGTGAGTTTTCGTTCCACTGAGCGTCAGA
CCCCGTAGAAAAGATCAAAGGATCTTCTTGAGATCCTTTTTTTCTGCGCGTAATCTGCTGCTTGCAAACA
AAAAAACCACCGCTACCAGCGGTGGTTTGTTTGCCGGATCAAGAGCTACCAACTCTTTTTCCGAAGGTAA
CTGGCTTCAGCAGAGCGCAGATACCAAATACTGTTCTTCTAGTGTAGCCGTAGTTAGGCCACCACTTCAA
GAACTCTGTAGCACCGCCTACATACCTCGCTCTGCTAATCCTGTTACCAGTGGCTGCTGCCAGTGGCGAT
AAGTCGTGTCTTACCGGGTTGGACTCAAGACGATAGTTACCGGATAAGGCGCAGCGGTCGGGCTGAACGG
GGGGTTCGTGCACACAGCCCAGCTTGGAGCGAACGACCTACACCGAACTGAGATACCTACAGCGTGAGCT
ATGAGAAAGCGCCACGCTTCCCGAAGGGAGAAAGGCGGACAGGTATCCGGTAAGCGGCAGGGTCGGAACA
GGAGAGCGCACGAGGGAGCTTCCAGGGGGAAACGCCTGGTATCTTTATAGTCCTGTCGGGTTTCGCCACC
TCTGACTTGAGCGTCGATTTTTGTGATGCTCGTCAGGGGGGCGGAGCCTATGGAAAAACGCCAGCAACGC
GGCCTTTTTACGGTTCCTGGCCTTTTGCTGGCCTTTTGCTCACATGTTCTTTCCTGCGTTATCCCCTGAT
TCTGTGGATAACCGTATTACCGCCTTTGAGTGAGCTGATACCGCTCGCCGCAGCCGAACGACCGAGCGCA
GCGAGTCAGTGAGCGAGGAAGCGGAAGAGCGCCCAATACGCAAACCGCCTCTCCCCGCGCGTTGGCCGAT
TCATTAATGCAGCTGGCACGACAGGTTTCCCGACTGGAAAGCGGGCAGTGAGCGCAACGCAATTAATGTG
AGTTAGCTCACTCATTAGGCACCCCAGGCTTTACACTTTATGCTTCCGGCTCGTATGTTGTGTGGAATTG
TGAGCGGATAACAATTTCACACAGGAAACAGCTATGACCATGATTACGCCAAGCGCGCAATTAACCCTCA
CTAAAGGGAACAAAAGCTGGAGCTGCAAGC
