>Addgene plasmid #144763 | TFORF3287 | depositor partial sequence | sequence record 286404 | Insert
ATCGATTGATCAACAAGTTTGTACAAAAAAGTTGGCACCATGTCCCAGGACTCGGTGACCTTCGCAGACG
TGGCTGTGAACTTCACCAAAGAGGAGTGGACCCTGCTGGACCCAGCTCAGAGGAATCTCTACAGAGACGT
GATGCTGGAAAATTCTAGGAACTTGGCATTCATAGATTGGGCAACTCCATGTAAAACCAAAGACGCAACC
CCTCAGCCGGATATTCTTCCTAAAAGAACATTTCCTGAAGCCAACAGAGTGTGTCTCACGAGCATCAGTT
CCCAGCACTCCACATTAAGAGAAGACTGGAGATGCCCCAAAACAGAGGAACCACACAGGCAGGGGGTGAA
TAATGTGAAGCCACCTGCAGTTGCCCCTGAGAAAGATGAATCTCCTGTTAGCATTTGTGAAGATCATGAA
ATGAGGAACCACTCTAAACCTACCTGCAGGCTTGTGCCTTCACAGGGAGATTCCATAAGACAATGTATCC
TAACACGTGACTCAAGTATTTTCAAGTATAATCCTGTCTTAAACGATAGTCAAAAAACACATGAAAACAA
CGAAGACGATGGAGTCTTGGGGTGGAACATTCAGTGGGTTCCGTGTGGGAGAAAAACAGAGCTGAAATCA
AGCACATGGACTGGCAGTCAGAACACTGTGCATCATATACGTGATGAAATTGATACGGGGGCCAACAGGC
ACCAGCGGAATCCATTTGGAAAAGCTTTCCGTGAAGACGGATCCCTTAGGGCACACAACACTCATGGTCG
AGAGAAAATGTATGATTTTACTCAGTGCGAGAACACCTCCAGAAATAACTCAATTCACGCCATGCAGATG
CAGTTGTATACCGCAGAGACAAACAAGAAGGATTGTCAAACTGGGGCAACCTCTGCCAACGCTCCAAATT
CCGGTTCACACAAGAGTCATTGCACTGGAGAGAAAACCCATAAATGCCCCGAATGTGGGAGAGCCTTTTT
TTATCAGTCATTCCTTATGAGACATATGAAAATTCACACTGGAGAGAAACCGTATGAATGTGGGAAATGT
GGGAAAGCCTTTAGATATTCCTTACACCTTAATAAACATTTAAGAAAGCATGTTGTGCAGAAGAAGCCCT
ACGAATGTGAAGAATGTGGGAAAGTCATTCGGGAGTCCTCAAAATATACACATATAAGGAGCCACACTGG
AGAGAAACCCTATAAATGTAAGACATGTGGAAAAGACTTTGCAAAGTCGTCAGGACTTAAAAAACATCTT
AAGACTCACAAAGATGAGAAGCCCTGTGAATTGCCAACTTTCTTGTACAAAGTGGTTGATATCGGTAAGC
CTATCCCTAACCCTCTCCTCGGTCTCGATTCTACGTAGTAATGAACTAGTCCGTAACTTGAAAGTATTTC
GATTTCTTGGCTTTATATATCTTGTGGAAAGGACGACACCTAGCTTTGATTGTGAGCTAG
