>Addgene plasmid #144763 | TFORF3287 | depositor partial sequence | sequence record 286405 | Barcode
CACCTAGCTTTGATTGTGAGCTAG
